>Addgene plasmid #211582 | Anti-Neurabin-1/Ppp1r9a [L129/93R] | addgene full sequence | sequence record 418260 | Addgene NGS Result
CATGATTACGCCAAGCTCTAGCTAGAGGTCGACCAATTCTCATGTTTGACAGCTTATCATCGCAGATCCG
GGCAACGTTGTTGCCATTGCTGCAGGCGCAGAACTGGTAGGTATGGAAGATCTATACATTGAATCAATAT
TGGCAATTAGCCATATTAGTCATTGGTTATATAGCATAAATCAATATTGGCTATTGGCCATTGCATACGT
TGTATCTATATCATAATATGTACATTTATATTGGCTCATGTCCAATATGACCGCCATGTTGACATTGATT
ATTGACTAGTTATTAATAGTAATCAATTACGGGGTCATTAGTTCATAGCCCATATATGGAGTTCCGCGTT
ACATAACTTACGGTAAATGGCCCGCCTGGCTGACCGCCCAACGACCCCCGCCCATTGACGTCAATAATGA
CGTATGTTCCCATAGTAACGCCAATAGGGACTTTCCATTGACGTCAATGGGTGGAGTATTTACGGTAAAC
TGCCCACTTGGCAGTACATCAAGTGTATCATATGCCAAGTCCGCCCCCTATTGACGTCAATGACGGTAAA
TGGCCCGCCTGGCATTATGCCCAGTACATGACCTTACGGGACTTTCCTACTTGGCAGTACATCTACGTAT
TAGTCATCGCTATTACCATGGTGATGCGGTTTTGGCAGTACACCAATGGGCGTGGATAGCGGTTTGACTC
ACGGGGATTTCCAAGTCTCCACCCCATTGACGTCAATGGGAGTTTGTTTTGGCACCAAAATCAACGGGAC
TTTCCAAAATGTCGTAATAACCCCGCCCCGTTGACGCAAATGGGCGGTAGGCGTGTACGGTGGGAGGTCT
ATATAAGCAGAGCTCGTTTAGTGAACCGTCAGATCCTCACTCTCTTCCGCATCGCTGTCTGCGAGGGCCA
GCTGTTGGGCTCGCGGTTGAGGACAAACTCTTCGCGGTCTTTCCAGTACTCTTGGATCGGAAACCCGTCG
GCCTCCGAACGGTACTCCGCCACCGAGGGACCTGAGCGAGTCCGCATCGACCGGATCGGAAAACCTCTCG
AGAAAGGCGTCTAACCAGTCACAGTCGCAAGGTAGGCTGAGCACCGTGGCGGGCGGCAGCGGGTGGCGGT
CGGGGTTGTTTCTGGCGGAGGTGCTGCTGATGATGTAATTAAAGTAGGCGGTCTTGAGACGGCGGATGGT
CGAGGTGAGGTGTGGCAGGCTTGAGATCCAGCTGTTGGGGTGAGTACTCCCTCTCAAAAGCGGGCATTAC
TTCTGCGCTAAGATTGTCAGTTTCCAAAAACGAGGAGGATTTGATATTCACCTGGCCCGATCTGGCCATA
CACTTGAGTGACAATGACATCCACTTTGCCTTTCTCTCCACAGGTGTCCACTCCCAGGTCCAAGTTTGCC
ACCATGGAGTTTCAGACCCAGGTACTCATGTCCCTGCTGCTCTGCATGTCTGGTGCGGCCGCAGATGTTT
TGATGACCCAAACTCCACTCTCCCTGCCTGTCAGTCTTGGAGATCAAGCCTCCATCTCGTGTACATCTAG
TCAGAGCATTGTACATCGTACTGGAAACACCTATTTAGAATGGTACCTGCAGAAACCAGGCCAGTCTCCA
AAGCTCCTGATCTACAAAGTTTCCAACCGATTTTCTGGGGTCCCAGACAGGTTCAGTGGCAGTGGATCAG
GGACAGATTTCACACTCAGGATCAGCAGAGTGGAGGCTGAGGATCTGGGAGTTTATTACTGCTTTCAAGG
TTCACATTTTCCGCTCACGTTCGGTGCTGGGACCACGCTGGAGCTGAAACGGGCTGATGCTGCACCAACT
GTATCCATCTTCCCACCATCCAGTGAGCAGTTAACATCTGGAGGTGCCTCAGTCGTGTGCTTCTTGAACA
ACTTCTACCCCAAAGACATCAATGTCAAGTGGAAGATTGATGGCAGTGAACGACAAAATGGCGTCCTGAA
CAGTTGGACTGATCAGGACAGCAAAGACAGCACCTACAGCATGAGCAGCACCCTCACGTTGACCAAGGAC
GAGTATGAACGACATAACAGCTATACCTGTGAGGCCACTCACAAGACATCAACTTCACCCATTGTCAAGA
GCTTCAACAGGAATGAGTGTTAGAGACAAAGGTCCTGAGACGCCACCACCAGCTCCCCAGCTCCATCCTA
TCTTCCCTTCTAAGGTCTTGGAGGCTTCCCCACGAGCGACCTACCACTGTTGCGGTGCTCCAAACCTCCT
CCCCACCTCCTTCTCCTCCTCCTCCCTTTCCTTGGCTTTTATCATGCTAATATTTGCAGAAAATATTCAA
TAAAGTGAGTCTTTGCACTTGATAGTTATTAATAGTAATCAATTACGGGGTCATTAGTTCATAGCCCATA
TATGGAGTTCCGCGTTACATAACTTACGGTAAATGGCCCGCCTGGCTGACCGCCCAACGACCCCCGCCCA
TTGACGTCAATAATGACGTATGTTCCCATAGTAACGCCAATAGGGACTTTCCATTGACGTCAATGGGTGG
AGTATTTACGGTAAACTGCCCACTTGGCAGTACATCAAGTGTATCATATGCCAAGTCCGCCCCCTATTGA
CGTCAATGACGGTAAATGGCCCGCCTGGCATTATGCCCAGTACATGACCTTACGGGACTTTCCTACTTGG
CAGTACATCTACGTATTAGTCATCGCTATTACCATGGTGATGCGGTTTTGGCAGTACACCAATGGGCGTG
GATAGCGGTTTGACTCACGGGGATTTCCAAGTCTCCACCCCATTGACGTCAATGGGAGTTTGTTTTGGCA
CCAAAATCAACGGGACTTTCCAAAATGTCGTAATAACCCCGCCCCGTTGACGCAAATGGGCGGTAGGCGT
GTACGGTGGGAGGTCTATATAAGCAGAGCTCGTTTAGTGAACCGTCAGATCCTCACTCTCTTCCGCATCG
CTGTCTGCGAGGGCCAGCTGTTGGGCTCGCGGTTGAGGACAAACTCTTCGCGGTCTTTCCAGTACTCTCG
GATCGGAAACCCGTCGGCCTCCGAACGGTACTCCGCCACCGAGGGACCTGAGCGAGTCCGCATCGACCGG
ATCGGAAAACCTCTCGAGAAAGGCGTCTAACCAGTCACAGTCGCAAGGTAGGCTGAGCACCGTGGCGGGC
GGCAGCGGGTGGCGGTCGGGGTTGTTTCTGGCGGAGGTGCTGCTGATGATGTAATTAAAGTAGGCGGTCT
TGAGACGGCGGATGGTCGAGGTGAGGTGTGGCAGGCTTGAGATCCAGCTGTTGGGGTGAGTACTCCCTCT
CAAAAGCGGGCATTACTTCTGCGCTAAGATTGTCAGTTTCCAAAAACGAGGAGGATTTGATATTCACCTA
GCCCGATCTGGCCATACACTTGAGTGACAATGACATCCACTTTGCCTTTCTCTCCACAGGTGTCCACTCC
CAGGCCACCATGAAGCTGCCTGTTCTGCTAGTGGTGCTGCTATTGTTCACGAGTCCAGCCTCAAGCAGTG
AAGTGATGCTGGTGGAGTCTGGGGGAGACTTAGTGAAGCCTGGGGGGTCCCTGAAACTCTCCTGTGCAGC
CTCTGGATTCACTTTCAGTACCTATGCCATGTCTTGGGTTCGCCAGACTCCGGAGCAGAGGCTGGAGTGG
GTCGCAACCATTACTAGTGGTGGTCGTTATACCTACTATCCAGACAGTGTGAAGGGGCGATTCACCATCT
CCAGAGACAATGCCAAGAACACCCTGTACCTGCAAATGAGCAGTCTGAGGTCTGAGGACACGGCCATGTA
TTACTGTGCAAGTCCCTACTATGGTTACCCAGACTGGTACTTCGATGTCTGGGGCGCAGGGACCACGGTC
ACCGTCTCCTCAGCGCGCCCAACAGCCCCATCGGTCTATCCACTGGCCCCTGTGTGTGGAGATACAACTG
GCTCCTCGGTGACTCTAGGATGCCTGGTCAAGGGTTATTTCCCTGAGCCAGTGACCTTGACCTGGAACTC
TGGATCCCTGTCCAGTGGTGTGCACACCTTCCCAGCTGTCCTGCAGTCTGACCTCTACACCCTCAGCAGC
TCAGTGACTGTAACCTCGAGCACCTGGCCCAGCCAGTCCATCACCTGCAATGTGGCCCACCCGGCAAGCA
GCACCAAGGTGGACAAGAAAATTGAGCCCAGAGGGCCCACAATCAAGCCCTGTCCTCCATGCAAATGCCC
AGCACCTAACCTCTTGGGTGGACCATCCGTCTTCATCTTCCCTCCAAAGATCAAGGATGTACTCATGATC
TCCCTGAGCCCCATAGTCACATGTGTGGTGGTGGATGTGAGCGAGGATGACCCAGATGTCCAGATCAGCT
GGTTTGTGAACAACGTGGAAGTACACACAGCTCAGACACAAACCCATAGAGAGGATTACAACAGTACTCT
CCGGGTGGTCAGTGCCCTCCCCATCCAGCACCAGGACTGGATGAGTGGCAAGGAGTTCAAATGCAAGGTC
AACAACAAAGACCTCCCAGCGCCCATCGAGAGAACCATCTCAAAACCCAAAGGGTCAGTAAGAGCTCCAC
AGGTATATGTCTTGCCTCCACCAGAAGAAGAGATGACTAAGAAACAGGTCACTCTGACCTGCATGGTCAC
AGACTTCATGCCTGAAGACATTTACGTGGAGTGGACCAACAACGGGAAAACAGAGCTAAACTACAAGAAC
ACTGAACCAGTCCTGGACTCTGATGGTTCTTACTTCATGTACAGCAAGCTGAGAGTGGAAAAGAAGAACT
GGGTGGAAAGAAATAGCTACTCCTGTTCAGTGGTCCACGAGGGTCTGCACAATCACCACACGACTAAGAG
CTTCTCCCGGACTCCGGGTAAATGATCTAGACACGTGATTAATTAAGGATCCCCCGACCTCGACCTCTGG
CTAATAAAGGAAATTTATTTTCATTGCAATAGTGTGTTGGAATTTTTTGTGTCTCTCACTCGGAAGGACA
TATGGGAGGGCAAATCATTTGGTCGAGATCCCTCGGAGATCTCTAGCTAGAGGATCGATCCCCGCCCCGG
ACGAACTAAACCTGACTACGACATCTCTGCCCCTTCTTCGCGGGGCAGTGCATGTAATCCCTTCAGTTGG
TTGGTACAACTTGCCAACTGGGCCCTGTTCCACATGTGACACGGGGGGGGACCAAACACAAAGGGGTTCT
CTGACTGTAGTTGACATCCTTATAAATGGATGTGCACATTTGCCAACACTGAGTGGCTTTCATCCTGGAG
CAGACTTTGCAGTCTGTGGACTGCAACACAACATTGCCTTTATGTGTAACTCTTGGCTGAAGCTCTTACA
CCAATGCTGGGGGACATGTACCTCCCAGGGGCCCAGGAAGACTACGGGAGGCTACACCAACGTCAATCAG
AGGGGCCTGTGTAGCTACCGATAAGCGGACCCTCAAGAGGGCATTAGCAATAGTGTTTATAAGGCCCCCT
TGTTAACCCTAAACGGGTAGCATATGCTTCCCGGGTAGTAGTATATACTATCCAGACTAACCCTAATTCA
ATAGCATATGTTACCCAACGGGAAGCATATGCTATCGAATTAGGGTTAGTAAAAGGGTCCTAAGGAACAG
CGATATCTCCCACCCCATGAGCTGTCACGGTTTTATTTACATGGGGTCAGGATTCCACGAGGGTAGTGAA
CCATTTTAGTCACAAGGGCAGTGGCTGAAGATCAAGGAGCGGGCAGTGAACTCTCCTGAATCTTCGCCTG
CTTCTTCATTCTCCTTCGTTTAGCTAATAGAATAACTGCTGAGTTGTGAACAGTAAGGTGTATGTGAGGT
GCTCGAAAACAAGGTTTCAGGTGACGCCCCCAGAATAAAATTTGGACGGGGGGTTCAGTGGTGGCATTGT
GCTATGACACCAATATAACCCTCACAAACCCCTTGGGCAATAAATACTAGTGTAGGAATGAAACATTCTG
AATATCTTTAACAATAGAAATCCATGGGGTGGGGACAAGCCGTAAAGACTGGATGTCCATCTCACACGAA
TTTATGGCTATGGGCAACACATAATCCTAGTGCAATATGATACTGGGGTTATTAAGATGTGTCCCAGGCA
GGGACCAAGACAGGTGAACCATGTTGTTACACTCTATTTGTAACAAGGGGAAAGAGAGTGGACGCCGACA
GCAGCGGACTCCACTGGTTGTCTCTAACACCCCCGAAAATTAAACGGGGCTCCACGCCAATGGGGCCCAT
AAACAAAGACAAGTGGCCACTCTTTTTTTTGAAATTGTGGAGTGGGGGCACGCGTCAGCCCCCACACGCC
GCCCTGCGGTTTTGGACTGTAAAATAAGGGTGTAATAACTTGGCTGATTGTAACCCCGCTAACCACTGCG
GTCAAACCACTTGCCCACAAAACCACTAATGGCACCCCGGGGAATACCTGCATAAGTAGGTGGGCGGGCC
AAGATAGGGGCGCGATTGCTGCGATCTGGAGGACAAATTACACACACTTGCGCCTGAGCGCCAAGCACAG
GGTTGTTGGTCCTCATATTCACGAGGTCGCTGAGAGCACGGTGGGCTAATGTTGCCATGGGTAGCATATA
CTACCCAAATATCTGGATAGCATATGCTATCCTAATCTATATCTGGGTAGCATAGGCTATCCTAATCTAT
ATCTGGGTAGCATATGCTATCCTAATCTATATCTGGGTAGTATATGCTATCCTAATTTATATCTGGGTAG
CATAGGCTATCCTAATCTATATCTGGGTAGCATATGCTATCCTAATCTATATCTGGGTAGTATATGCTAT
CCTAATCTGTATCCGGGTAGCATATGCTATCCTAATAGAGATTAGGGTAGTATATGCTATCCTAATTTAT
ATCTGGGTAGCATATACTACCCAAATATCTGGATAGCATATGCTATCCTAATCTATATCTGGGTAGCATA
TGCTATCCTAATCTATATCTGGGTAGCATAGGCTATCCTAATCTATATCTGGGTAGCATATGCTATCCTA
ATCTATATCTGGGTAGTATATGCTATCCTAATTTATATCTGGGTAGCATAGGCTATCCTAATCTATATCT
GGGTAGCATATGCTATCCTAATCTATATCTGGGTAGTATATGCTATCCTAATCTGTATCCGGGTAGCATA
TGCTATCCTCATGATAAGCTGTCAAACATGAGAATTTTCTTGAAGACGAAAGGGCCTCGTGATACGCCTA
TTTTTATAGGTTAATGTCATGATAATAATGGTTTCTTAGACGTCAGGTGGCACTTTTCGGGGAAATGTGC
GCGGAACCCCTATTTGTTTATTTTTCTAAATACATTCAAATATGTATCCGCTCATGAGACAATAACCCTG
ATAAATGCTTCAATAATATTGAAAAAGGAAGAGTATGAGTATTCAACATTTCCGTGTCGCCCTTATTCCC
TTTTTTGCGGCATTTTGCCTTCCTGTTTTTGCTCACCCAGAAACGCTGGTGAAAGTAAAAGATGCTGAAG
ATCAGTTGGGTGCACGAGTGGGTTACATCGAACTGGATCTCAACAGCGGTAAGATCCTTGAGAGTTTTCG
CCCCGAAGAACGTTTTCCAATGATGAGCACTTTTAAAGTTCTGCTATGTGGCGCGGTATTATCCCGTGTT
GACGCCGGGCAAGAGCAACTCGGTCGCCGCATACACTATTCTCAGAATGACTTGGTTGAGTACTCACCAG
TCACAGAAAAGCATCTTACGGATGGCATGACAGTAAGAGAATTATGCAGTGCTGCCATAACCATGAGTGA
TAACACTGCGGCCAACTTACTTCTGACAACGATCGGAGGACCGAAGGAGCTAACCGCTTTTTTGCACAAC
ATGGGGGATCATGTAACTCGCCTTGATCGTTGGGAACCGGAGCTGAATGAAGCCATACCAAACGACGAGC
GTGACACCACGATGCCTGCAGCAATGGCAACAACGTTGCGCAAACTATTAACTGGCGAACTACTTACTCT
AGCTTCCCGGCAACAATTAATAGACTGGATGGAGGCGGATAAAGTTGCAGGACCACTTCTGCGCTCGGCC
CTTCCGGCTGGCTGGTTTATTGCTGATAAATCTGGAGCCGGTGAGCGTGGGTCTCGCGGTATCATTGCAG
CACTGGGGCCAGATGGTAAGCCCTCCCGTATCGTAGTTATCTACACGACGGGGAGTCAGGCAACTATGGA
TGAACGAAATAGACAGATCGCTGAGATAGGTGCCTCACTGATTAAGCATTGGTAACTGTCAGACCAAGTT
TACTCATATATACTTTAGATTGATTTAAAACTTCATTTTTAATTTAAAAGGATCTAGGTGAAGATCCTTT
TTGATAATCTCATGACCAAAATCCCTTAACGTGAGTTTTCGTTCCACTGAGCGTCAGACCCCGTAGAAAA
GATCAAAGGATCTTCTTGAGATCCTTTTTTTCTGCGCGTAATCTGCTGCTTGCAAACAAAAAAACCACCG
CTACCAGCGGTGGTTTGTTTGCCGGATCAAGAGCTACCAACTCTTTTTCCGAAGGTAACTGGCTTCAGCA
GAGCGCAGATACCAAATACTGTTCTTCTAGTGTAGCCGTAGTTAGGCCACCACTTCAAGAACTCTGTAGC
ACCGCCTACATACCTCGCTCTGCTAATCCTGTTACCAGTGGCTGCTGCCAGTGGCGATAAGTCGTGTCTT
ACCGGGTTGGACTCAAGACGATAGTTACCGGATAAGGCGCAGCGGTCGGGCTGAACGGGGGGTTCGTGCA
CACAGCCCAGCTTGGAGCGAACGACCTACACCGAACTGAGATACCTACAGCGTGAGCTATGAGAAAGCGC
CACGCTTCCCGAAGGGAGAAAGGCGGACAGGTATCCGGTAAGCGGCAGGGTCGGAACAGGAGAGCGCACG
AGGGAGCTTCCAGGGGGAAACGCCTGGTATCTTTATAGTCCTGTCGGGTTTCGCCACCTCTGACTTGAGC
GTCGATTTTTGTGATGCTCGTCAGGGGGGCGGAGCCTATGGAAAAACGCCAGCAACGCGGCCTTTTTACG
GTTCCTGGCCTTTTGCTGGCCTTTTGCTCACATGTTCTTTCCTGCGTTATCCCCTGATTCTGTGGATAAC
CGTATTACCGCCTTTGAGTGAGCTGATACCGCTCGCCGCAGCCGAACGACCGAGCGCAGCGAGTCAGTGA
GCGAGGAAGCGGAAGAGCGCCCAATACGCAAACCGCCTCTCCCCGCGCGTTGGCCGATTCATTAATGCAG
CTGGCACGACAGGTTTCCCGACTGGAAAGCGGGCAGTGAGCGCAACGCAATTAATGTGAGTTAGCTCACT
CATTAGGCACCCCAGGCTTTACACTTTATGCTTCCGGCTCGTATGTTGTGTGGAATTGTGAGCGGATAAC
AATTTCACACAGGAAACAGCTATGAC
Features (pLannotate 1.2.2; 27 found; start..end, strand, type, name):
     46..62      +  promoter       tet promoter (fragment): E. coli promoter for tetracycline efflux protein gene
     72..97      -  CDS            bla(M) (fragment): β-lactamase lacking the signal sequence; bla(M); allows cytosolic expression of β-lactamase
    271..650     +  enhancer       CMV enhancer: human cytomegalovirus immediate early enhancer
    652..851     +  promoter       CMV promoter: human cytomegalovirus (CMV) immediate early promoter
    919..957     +  misc_feature   Ad SA (fragment): adenovirus major late transcript splice acceptor (Friedrich and Soriano, 1991)
    990..1199    -  CDS            PTP (fragment): TERM_ADE02 - Experimental evidence at protein level: Swiss-Prot protein existence level 1. Protein covalently bound to the viral DNA that acts as a primer for viral genomic replication by DNA strand displacement. Assembles on the viral origin of replication in an initiation complex with viral polymerase, DBP, host NFIA and host POU2F1/OCT1. During initiation, the polymerase covalently couples the first dCTP with Ser- 580 of pTP. The terminal protein stimulates the template activity over 20 fold compared to protein-free templates. Neo-synthesized viral genomes are linked to two preterminal prot
   1230..1319    +  intron         chimeric intron (fragment): chimera between introns from adenovirus and immunoglobulin heavy chain genes
   1338..1384    +  CDS            IgH signal sequence (fragment): signal sequence from the mouse immunoglobulin heavy chain variable region
   1464..1802    +  CDS            KV2A7_MOUSE: Experimental evidence at protein level: Swiss-Prot protein existence level 1. From Mus musculus (Mouse).
   1800..2120    +  CDS            Igkc: IGKC_MOUSE - Experimental evidence at protein level: Swiss-Prot protein existence level 1. From Mus musculus (Mouse).
   2333..2696    +  enhancer       CMV enhancer: human cytomegalovirus immediate early enhancer
   2698..2897    +  promoter       CMV promoter: human cytomegalovirus (CMV) immediate early promoter
   2965..3003    +  misc_feature   Ad SA (fragment): adenovirus major late transcript splice acceptor (Friedrich and Soriano, 1991)
   3036..3245    -  CDS            PTP (fragment): TERM_ADE02 - Experimental evidence at protein level: Swiss-Prot protein existence level 1. Protein covalently bound to the viral DNA that acts as a primer for viral genomic replication by DNA strand displacement. Assembles on the viral origin of replication in an initiation complex with viral polymerase, DBP, host NFIA and host POU2F1/OCT1. During initiation, the polymerase covalently couples the first dCTP with Ser- 580 of pTP. The terminal protein stimulates the template activity over 20 fold compared to protein-free templates. Neo-synthesized viral genomes are linked to two preterminal prot
   3276..3365    +  intron         chimeric intron (fragment): chimera between introns from adenovirus and immunoglobulin heavy chain genes
   3384..3430    +  CDS            IgH signal sequence (fragment): signal sequence from the mouse immunoglobulin heavy chain variable region
   3500..4210    +  CDS            HVM63_MOUSE: Experimental evidence at protein level: Swiss-Prot protein existence level 1. Anti-influenza H3N2 neuraminidase antibody. From Mus musculus (Mouse).
   4157..4852    +  CDS            Fc tag: CH2 and CH3 domains of the mouse IgG2a heavy chain plus the hinge region
   4903..4958    +  polyA_signal   β-globin poly(A) signal: rabbit β-globin polyadenylation signal (Gil and Proudfoot, 1987)
   5472..7153    -  rep_origin     oriP (fragment): Epstein-Barr virus oriP replication origin (Yates et al., 2000)
   7280..7384    +  promoter       AmpR promoter: bla
   7385..8245    +  CDS            AmpR: β-lactamase; bla; confers resistance to ampicillin, carbenicillin, and related antibiotics
   8416..9004    +  rep_origin     ori: high-copy-number ColE1/pMB1/pBR322/pUC origin of replication
   9187..9279    +  CDS            lacI (fragment): lac repressor; lacI; The lac repressor binds to the lac operator to inhibit transcription in E. coli. This inhibition can be relieved by adding lactose or isopropyl-β-D-thiogalactopyranoside (IPTG).
   9292..9313    +  protein_bind   CAP binding site: CAP binding activates transcription in the presence of cAMP. E. coli catabolite activator protein
   9328..9358    +  promoter       lac promoter: promoter for the E. coli lac operon
   9366..9382    +  protein_bind   lac operator: The lac repressor binds to the lac operator to inhibit transcription in E. coli. This inhibition can be relieved by adding lactose or isopropyl-β-D-thiogalactopyranoside (IPTG). lac repressor encoded by lacI
