[The description below was written by a language model from this plasmid's Addgene catalogue record and pLannotate feature annotations shown in this document.]
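Description:
Anti-Neurabin-1/Ppp1r9a [L129/93R] is a mammalian expression plasmid that encodes both chains of a recombinant mouse monoclonal antibody (R-mAb) of the IgG2a isotype directed against mouse Neurabin-1 (Ppp1r9a). The variable regions were recovered from hybridoma L129/93 and inserted by Gibson cloning into the P1316-IgG2a backbone, part of which derives from the pTT3 vector. The sequenced plasmid is about 9.4 kb. In bacteria it is maintained at high copy through a ColE1/pUC-type origin and selected with ampicillin via the AmpR β-lactamase gene. Residual lac promoter/operator and short tet and bla fragments appear to be backbone remnants.

The payload is arranged as two tandem expression units in the same orientation, matching the "Dual CMV" promoter entry. Each unit has a CMV enhancer and immediate-early promoter followed by adenovirus-derived leader and splice elements with a chimeric intron fragment, which favour efficient processing of the transcript. The antisense "PTP" hits most likely reflect this adenoviral leader sequence rather than a real coding region. Each unit then has an immunoglobulin signal sequence that directs secretion. The first unit carries a kappa light-chain variable region joined to the mouse kappa constant region. The second carries the heavy-chain variable region, whose annotated match extends beyond it into constant sequence, followed by the mouse IgG2a hinge, CH2 and CH3 domains. A rabbit β-globin polyadenylation signal is annotated after the heavy chain; no separate poly(A) signal is annotated for the light-chain unit. An Epstein-Barr virus oriP fragment can support episomal persistence in cells expressing EBNA1.

Transfecting mammalian cells with this single plasmid should yield secreted, assembled antibody of defined sequence, giving neuroscience research a renewable alternative to hybridoma culture.
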