Addgene plasmid #211582: Anti-Neurabin-1/Ppp1r9a [L129/93R]
Purpose: Mammalian Expression Plasmid of anti-Neurabin-1/Ppp1r9a (Mouse) IgG2a R-mAb. Derived from hybridoma L129/93.
Depositing lab: James Trimmer. Depositing organization: University of California, Davis. Publication: High-volume hybridoma sequencing on the NeuroMabSeq platform enables efficient generation of recombinant monoclonal antibodies and scFvs for neuroscience research. Mitchell KG, Gong B, Hunter SS, Burkart-Waco D, Gavira-O'Neill CE, Templeton KM, Goethel ME, Bzymek M, MacNiven LM, Murray KD, Settles ML, Froenicke L, Trimmer JS. Sci Rep. 2023 Sep 27;13(1):16200. doi: 10.1038/s41598-023-43233-4. PubMed 37758930.
Backbone
  Vector backbone: P1316-IgG2a
  Backbone manufacturer: Gavin Wright, Sanger; Yves Durocher, NRCC
  Backbone size w/o insert (bp): 5925
  Vector type: Mammalian Expression
Growth in bacteria
  Bacterial resistance: Ampicillin, 100 μg/mL
  Growth temperature: 37°C
  Growth strain: DH5alpha
  Copy number: High Copy
Gene/Insert
  Gene/Insert name: anti-Neurabin-1/Ppp1r9a (Mus musculus) recombinant mouse monoclonal antibody.
  Species: M. musculus (mouse)
  Entrez Gene: Ppp1r9a (a.k.a. 2810430P21Rik, 4930518N04Rik, 5330407E15, A230094E16Rik, BB181831, N, NRB, neur, neurabin-I)
  Promoter: Dual CMV
  Cloning method: Gibson Cloning
Terms and licenses: Academic/Nonprofit Terms; Industry Terms: Not Available to Industry
Depositor comments: This is a recombinant monoclonal antibody RRID: AB_3073575Isotype: IgG2a. A portion of this plasmid was derived from a plasmid, pTT3, which was obtained from Yves Durocher, National Research Council of Canada- Biotechnology Research Institute.
How to cite: Anti-Neurabin-1/Ppp1r9a [L129/93R] was a gift from James Trimmer (Addgene plasmid # 211582 ; http://n2t.net/addgene:211582 ; RRID:Addgene_211582)
