>Addgene plasmid #211582 | Anti-Neurabin-1/Ppp1r9a [L129/93R] | depositor partial sequence | sequence record 412727 | mouse IgG Light Chain Variable Domain
ATGGAGTTTCAGACCCAGGTACTCATGTCCCTGCTGCTCTGCATGTCTGGTGCGGCCGCAGATGTTTTGA
TGACCCAAACTCCACTCTCCCTGCCTGTCAGTCTTGGAGATCAAGCCTCCATCTCGTGTACATCTAGTCA
GAGCATTGTACATCGTACTGGAAACACCTATTTAGAATGGTACCTGCAGAAACCAGGCCAGTCTCCAAAG
CTCCTGATCTACAAAGTTTCCAACCGATTTTCTGGGGTCCCAGACAGGTTCAGTGGCAGTGGATCAGGGA
CAGATTTCACACTCAGGATCAGCAGAGTGGAGGCTGAGGATCTGGGAGTTTATTACTGCTTTCAAGGTTC
ACATTTTCCGCTCACGTTCGGTGCTGGGACCACGCTGGAGCTGAAACGGGCTGATGCTGCACCAACTGTA
TCCATCTTCCCACCATCCAGTGAGCA
