>Addgene plasmid #211582 | Anti-Neurabin-1/Ppp1r9a [L129/93R] | depositor partial sequence | sequence record 412728 | mouse IgG Heavy Chain Variable Domain
ATGAAGCTGCCTGTTCTGCTAGTGGTGCTGCTATTGTTCACGAGTCCAGCCTCAAGCAGTGAAGTGATGC
TGGTGGAGTCTGGGGGAGACTTAGTGAAGCCTGGGGGGTCCCTGAAACTCTCCTGTGCAGCCTCTGGATT
CACTTTCAGTACCTATGCCATGTCTTGGGTTCGCCAGACTCCGGAGCAGAGGCTGGAGTGGGTCGCAACC
ATTACTAGTGGTGGTCGTTATACCTACTATCCAGACAGTGTGAAGGGGCGATTCACCATCTCCAGAGACA
ATGCCAAGAACACCCTGTACCTGCAAATGAGCAGTCTGAGGTCTGAGGACACGGCCATGTATTACTGTGC
AAGTCCCTACTATGGTTACCCAGACTGGTACTTCGATGTCTGGGGCGCAGGGACCACGGTCACCGTCTCC
TCAGCGCGCCCAACAGCCCCATCGGTCTATCCACTGGCCCCTGTGTGTGGAGA
